Addgene plasmid #136230: pCDNA4.TO-ORF69-2xCSTREP
Purpose: Expresses C-terminally strep tagged Kaposi's Sarcoma Associated Herpesvirus (KSHV) ORF69
Depositing lab: Britt Glaunsinger. Depositing organization: University of California, Berkeley. Publication: Global mapping of herpesvirus-host protein complexes reveals a transcription strategy for late genes. Davis ZH, Verschueren E, Jang GM, Kleffman K, Johnson JR, Park J, Von Dollen J, Maher MC, Johnson T, Newton W, Jager S, Shales M, Horner J, Hernandez RD, Krogan NJ, Glaunsinger BA. Mol Cell. 2015 Jan 22;57(2):349-60. doi: 10.1016/j.molcel.2014.11.026. Epub 2014 Dec 24. PubMed 25544563.
Backbone
  Vector backbone: pCDNA4.TO
  Backbone manufacturer: Invitrogen
  Vector type: Mammalian Expression
  Selectable markers: Zeocin
Growth in bacteria
  Bacterial resistance: Ampicillin, 100 μg/mL
  Growth temperature: 37°C
  Growth strain: DH5alpha
  Copy number: High Copy
Gene/Insert
  Gene/Insert name: ORF69
  Species: Kaposi's sarcoma-associated herpesvirus (KSHV)
  Promoter: CMV
  Cloning method: Restriction Enzyme; 5′ cloning site Unknown (unknown if destroyed)
  Sequencing primers: 5′ CGCAAATGGGCGGTAGGCGTG; 3′ TAGAAGGCACAGTCGAGGCT
Resource information
  A portion of this plasmid was derived from a plasmid made by: cDNA of reactivated TREx BCBL-1-RTA cells
Terms and licenses: Academic/Nonprofit Terms; Industry Terms: Not Available to Industry
How to cite: pCDNA4.TO-ORF69-2xCSTREP was a gift from Britt Glaunsinger (Addgene plasmid # 136230 ; http://n2t.net/addgene:136230 ; RRID:Addgene_136230)
