[The description below was written by a language model from this plasmid's Addgene catalogue record and pLannotate feature annotations shown in this document.]
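Description:
pCDNA4.TO-ORF69-2xCSTREP is a mammalian expression plasmid built on the Invitrogen pCDNA4.TO backbone that expresses Kaposi's sarcoma-associated herpesvirus (KSHV) ORF69 with a C-terminal tandem Strep tag. It is propagated in E. coli as a high-copy plasmid through a ColE1/pUC-type origin and selected with ampicillin via the bla gene. An f1 origin is also present. For selection in mammalian cells it carries a Zeocin resistance cassette in which the Sh ble gene is driven by the SV40 early promoter, with an EM7 bacterial promoter immediately upstream, and is terminated by an SV40 polyadenylation signal.

The expression cassette consists of the human CMV immediate-early enhancer and promoter followed by two short tet operator sequences, which the automated annotation labels as PLtetO-1 and TRE fragments. In cells that express the Tet repressor, this arrangement keeps transcription off until tetracycline or doxycycline is added. In cells lacking the repressor, the promoter is constitutively active. Downstream lies the ORF69 coding sequence, annotated as NEC1, the nuclear egress complex component that partners with NEC2 to direct newly formed capsids to the inner nuclear membrane and promote their budding out of the nucleus. The cassette ends with a bovine growth hormone polyadenylation signal. The feature table does not annotate the Strep tags separately, though unannotated sequence between the end of the NEC1 match and the polyadenylation signal is where a C-terminal tag would be expected. The insert was derived from cDNA of reactivated TREx BCBL-1-RTA cells. According to the associated publication title, the construct belongs to a study mapping herpesvirus-host protein complexes, where a Strep-tagged viral protein would suit affinity purification of interacting partners.
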