Features (pLannotate 1.2.2; 22 found; start..end, strand, type, name):
     28..80      -  misc_feature   bom (fragment): basis of mobility region from pBR322
    235..614     +  enhancer       CMV enhancer: human cytomegalovirus immediate early enhancer
    615..818     +  promoter       CMV promoter: human cytomegalovirus (CMV) immediate early promoter
    820..839     +  promoter       PLtetO-1 promoter (fragment): modified phage lambda PL promoter with tet operator sites (Lutz and Bujard, 1997)
    841..860     +  promoter       PLtetO-1 promoter (fragment): modified phage lambda PL promoter with tet operator sites (Lutz and Bujard, 1997)
    868..901     +  promoter       TRE3GV promoter (fragment): 3rd-generation Tet-responsive promoter that can be activated by binding of Tet-On® 3G, optimized for retroviral and lentiviral vectors
   1025..1699    +  CDS            NEC1 (fragment): NEC1_HHV8P - Experimental evidence at protein level: Swiss-Prot protein existence level 1. Plays an essential role in virion nuclear egress, the first step of virion release from infected cell. Within the host nucleus, NEC1 interacts with the newly formed capsid through the vertexes and directs it to the inner nuclear membrane by associating with NEC2. Induces the budding of the capsid at the inner nuclear membrane as well as its envelopment into the perinuclear space. There, the NEC1/NEC2 complex promotes the fusion of the enveloped capsid with the outer nuclear membrane and the subsequent re
   1845..2069    +  polyA_signal   bGH poly(A) signal: bovine growth hormone polyadenylation signal
   2073..2094    +  promoter       SV40 promoter (fragment): SV40 enhancer and early promoter
   2115..2543    +  rep_origin     f1 ori (sequence partly withheld): f1 bacteriophage origin of replication; arrow indicates direction of (+) strand synthesis
   2557..2886    +  promoter       SV40 promoter: SV40 enhancer and early promoter
   2934..2981    +  promoter       EM7 promoter: synthetic bacterial promoter&nbsp
   3000..3374    +  CDS            BleoR: antibiotic-binding protein; Sh ble from Streptoalloteichus hindustanus; confers resistance to bleomycin, phleomycin, and Zeocin™
   3384..3509    +  CDS            ble (fragment): BLE_KLEPN - Experimental evidence at protein level: Swiss-Prot protein existence level 1. Binding protein with a strong affinity to the bleomycin family of antibiotics. Binds to CL990; an antimitotic-antibiotic compound. From Klebsiella pneumoniae.
   3504..3625    +  polyA_signal   SV40 poly(A) signal: SV40 polyadenylation signal
   3698..3714    -  protein_bind   lac operator: The lac repressor binds to the lac operator to inhibit transcription in E. coli. This inhibition can be relieved by adding lactose or isopropyl-β-D-thiogalactopyranoside (IPTG). lac repressor encoded by lacI
   3722..3752    -  promoter       lac promoter: promoter for the E. coli lac operon
   3767..3788    -  protein_bind   CAP binding site: CAP binding activates transcription in the presence of cAMP. E. coli catabolite activator protein
   3801..3893    -  CDS            lacI (fragment): lac repressor; lacI; The lac repressor binds to the lac operator to inhibit transcription in E. coli. This inhibition can be relieved by adding lactose or isopropyl-β-D-thiogalactopyranoside (IPTG).
   4076..4664    -  rep_origin     ori: high-copy-number ColE1/pMB1/pBR322/pUC origin of replication
   4835..5695    -  CDS            AmpR: β-lactamase; bla; confers resistance to ampicillin, carbenicillin, and related antibiotics
   5696..5800    -  promoter       AmpR promoter: bla
>Addgene plasmid #136230 | pCDNA4.TO-ORF69-2xCSTREP | addgene full sequence | sequence record 267644 | Addgene NGS Result
GACGGATCGGGAGATCTCCCGATCCCCTATGGTGCACTCTCAGTACAATCTGCTCTGATGCCGCATAGTT
AAGCCAGTATCTGCTCCCTGCTTGTGTGTTGGAGGTCGCTGAGTAGTGCGCGAGCAAAATTTAAGCTACA
ACAAGGCAAGGCTTGACCGACAATTGCATGAAGAATCTGCTTAGGGTTAGGCGTTTTGCGCTGCTTCGCG
ATGTACGGGCCAGATATACGCGTTGACATTGATTATTGACTAGTTATTAATAGTAATCAATTACGGGGTC
ATTAGTTCATAGCCCATATATGGAGTTCCGCGTTACATAACTTACGGTAAATGGCCCGCCTGGCTGACCG
CCCAACGACCCCCGCCCATTGACGTCAATAATGACGTATGTTCCCATAGTAACGCCAATAGGGACTTTCC
ATTGACGTCAATGGGTGGAGTATTTACGGTAAACTGCCCACTTGGCAGTACATCAAGTGTATCATATGCC
AAGTACGCCCCCTATTGACGTCAATGACGGTAAATGGCCCGCCTGGCATTATGCCCAGTACATGACCTTA
TGGGACTTTCCTACTTGGCAGTACATCTACGTATTAGTCATCGCTATTACCATGGTGATGCGGTTTTGGC
AGTACATCAATGGGCGTGGATAGCGGTTTGACTCACGGGGATTTCCAAGTCTCCACCCCATTGACGTCAA
TGGGAGTTTGTTTTGGCACCAAAATCAACGGGACTTTCCAAAATGTCGTAACAACTCCGCCCCATTGACG
CAAATGGGCGGTAGGCGTGTACGGTGGGAGGTCTATATAAGCAGAGCTCTCCCTATCAGTGATAGAGATC
TCCCTATCAGTGATAGAGATCGTCGACGAGCTCGTTTAGTGAACCGTCAGATCGCCTGGAGACGCCATCC
ACGCTGTTTTGACCTCCATAGAAGACACCGGGACCGATCCAGCCTCCGGACTCTAGCGTTTAAACTTAAG
CTTGGTACCGAGCTCGGATCCACTAGTCCAGTGTGGTGGAATTCATGGAGACCCCGATATGCACCTCCAA
AACAGTAATGCTGCCCCTAGACCTGTCTACCGTCGCACCCGGCCGCTGCGTCTCCCTCTCTCCGTTTGGA
CACTCCTCAAACATGGGGTTCCAGTGCGCTCTGTGCCCATCCACAGAAAATCCCACCGTTGCCCAAGGCT
CCCGGCCTCAGACAATGGTGGGCGATGCGCTCAAAAAAAATAACGAGCTATGCTCGGTAGCGCTGGCCTT
TTATCACCACGCAGACAAAGTGATCCAACACAAGACGTTTTACCTATCACTCCTCAGTCACTCCATGGAT
GTGGTTCGGCAGAGCTTCCTGCAGCCTGGTCTACTGTACGCTAACCTGGTCCTAAAAACCTTTGGGCACG
ATCCCCTACCCATCTTCACTACCAACAACGGCATGCTAACAATGTGCATCCTTTTTAAAACCCGGGCACT
ACATCTGGGAGAAACTGCGCTTAGGCTGCTTATGGATAACCTCCCCAACTACAAGATATCGGCAGACTGC
TGCAGACAGTCCTACGTGGTCAAGTTTGTCCCAACGCACCCGGACACCGCAAGCATTGCAGTGCAGGTAC
ACACCATATGCGAAGCGGTTGCGGCGCTAGACTGCACCGACGAGATGCGGGATGACATTCAAAAGGGAAC
CGCACTTGTCAACGCCCTATCAGGGCGGCCGCTCGAGGGAGGCGGTGGATGGAGCCACCCCCAGTTCGAG
AAGGGCGGCGGCAGCGGCGGCGGCAGCGGCGGCGGCAGCTGGAGCCACCCCCAGTTCGAGAAGGGGCCCG
TTTAAACCCGCTGATCAGCCTCGACTGTGCCTTCTAGTTGCCAGCCATCTGTTGTTTGCCCCTCCCCCGT
GCCTTCCTTGACCCTGGAAGGTGCCACTCCCACTGTCCTTTCCTAATAAAATGAGGAAATTGCATCGCAT
TGTCTGAGTAGGTGTCATTCTATTCTGGGGGGTGGGGTGGGGCAGGACAGCAAGGGGGAGGATTGGGAAG
ACAATAGCAGGCATGCTGGGGATGCGGTGGGCTCTATGGCTTCTGAGGCGGAAAGAACCAGCTGGGGCTC
TAGGGGGTATCCCC
[124 nt withheld, positions 2115-2238]
C
[91 nt withheld, positions 2240-2330]
A
[49 nt withheld, positions 2332-2380]
CCTTTGACGTTGGAGTCCACGTTCTTT
[37 nt withheld, positions 2408-2444]
ACCCTATCTCGGTCTATTCTTTTGATTTATAAGGGATTTTGCCGATTTCGGCCTATTGGTTAAAAAATGA
GCTGATTTAACAAAAATTTAACGCGAATTAATTCTGTGGAATGTGTGTCAGTTAGGGTGTGGAAAGTCCC
CAGGCTCCCCAGCAGGCAGAAGTATGCAAAGCATGCATCTCAATTAGTCAGCAACCAGGTGTGGAAAGTC
CCCAGGCTCCCCAGCAGGCAGAAGTATGCAAAGCATGCATCTCAATTAGTCAGCAACCATAGTCCCGCCC
CTAACTCCGCCCATCCCGCCCCTAACTCCGCCCAGTTCCGCCCATTCTCCGCCCCATGGCTGACTAATTT
TTTTTATTTATGCAGAGGCCGAGGCCGCCTCTGCCTCTGAGCTATTCCAGAAGTAGTGAGGAGGCTTTTT
TGGAGGCCTAGGCTTTTGCAAAAAGCTCCCGGGAGCTTGTATATCCATTTTCGGATCTGATCAGCACGTG
TTGACAATTAATCATCGGCATAGTATATCGGCATAGTATAATACGACAAGGTGAGGAACTAAACCATGGC
CAAGTTGACCAGTGCCGTTCCGGTGCTCACCGCGCGCGACGTCGCCGGAGCGGTCGAGTTCTGGACCGAC
CGGCTCGGGTTCTCCCGGGACTTCGTGGAGGACGACTTCGCCGGTGTGGTCCGGGACGACGTGACCCTGT
TCATCAGCGCGGTCCAGGACCAGGTGGTGCCGGACAACACCCTGGCCTGGGTGTGGGTGCGCGGCCTGGA
CGAGCTGTACGCCGAGTGGTCGGAGGTCGTGTCCACGAACTTCCGGGACGCCTCCGGGCCGGCCATGACC
GAGATCGGCGAGCAGCCGTGGGGGCGGGAGTTCGCCCTGCGCGACCCGGCCGGCAACTGCGTGCACTTCG
TGGCCGAGGAGCAGGACTGACACGTGCTACGAGATTTCGATTCCACCGCCGCCTTCTATGAAAGGTTGGG
CTTCGGAATCGTTTTCCGGGACGCCGGCTGGATGATCCTCCAGCGCGGGGATCTCATGCTGGAGTTCTTC
GCCCACCCCAACTTGTTTATTGCAGCTTATAATGGTTACAAATAAAGCAATAGCATCACAAATTTCACAA
ATAAAGCATTTTTTTCACTGCATTCTAGTTGTGGTTTGTCCAAACTCATCAATGTATCTTATCATGTCTG
TATACCGTCGACCTCTAGCTAGAGCTTGGCGTAATCATGGTCATAGCTGTTTCCTGTGTGAAATTGTTAT
CCGCTCACAATTCCACACAACATACGAGCCGGAAGCATAAAGTGTAAAGCCTGGGGTGCCTAATGAGTGA
GCTAACTCACATTAATTGCGTTGCGCTCACTGCCCGCTTTCCAGTCGGGAAACCTGTCGTGCCAGCTGCA
TTAATGAATCGGCCAACGCGCGGGGAGAGGCGGTTTGCGTATTGGGCGCTCTTCCGCTTCCTCGCTCACT
GACTCGCTGCGCTCGGTCGTTCGGCTGCGGCGAGCGGTATCAGCTCACTCAAAGGCGGTAATACGGTTAT
CCACAGAATCAGGGGATAACGCAGGAAAGAACATGTGAGCAAAAGGCCAGCAAAAGGCCAGGAACCGTAA
AAAGGCCGCGTTGCTGGCGTTTTTCCATAGGCTCCGCCCCCCTGACGAGCATCACAAAAATCGACGCTCA
AGTCAGAGGTGGCGAAACCCGACAGGACTATAAAGATACCAGGCGTTTCCCCCTGGAAGCTCCCTCGTGC
GCTCTCCTGTTCCGACCCTGCCGCTTACCGGATACCTGTCCGCCTTTCTCCCTTCGGGAAGCGTGGCGCT
TTCTCATAGCTCACGCTGTAGGTATCTCAGTTCGGTGTAGGTCGTTCGCTCCAAGCTGGGCTGTGTGCAC
GAACCCCCCGTTCAGCCCGACCGCTGCGCCTTATCCGGTAACTATCGTCTTGAGTCCAACCCGGTAAGAC
ACGACTTATCGCCACTGGCAGCAGCCACTGGTAACAGGATTAGCAGAGCGAGGTATGTAGGCGGTGCTAC
AGAGTTCTTGAAGTGGTGGCCTAACTACGGCTACACTAGAAGAACAGTATTTGGTATCTGCGCTCTGCTG
AAGCCAGTTACCTTCGGAAAAAGAGTTGGTAGCTCTTGATCCGGCAAACAAACCACCGCTGGTAGCGGTG
GTTTTTTTGTTTGCAAGCAGCAGATTACGCGCAGAAAAAAAGGATCTCAAGAAGATCCTTTGATCTTTTC
TACGGGGTCTGACGCTCAGTGGAACGAAAACTCACGTTAAGGGATTTTGGTCATGAGATTATCAAAAAGG
ATCTTCACCTAGATCCTTTTAAATTAAAAATGAAGTTTTAAATCAATCTAAAGTATATATGAGTAAACTT
GGTCTGACAGTTACCAATGCTTAATCAGTGAGGCACCTATCTCAGCGATCTGTCTATTTCGTTCATCCAT
AGTTGCCTGACTCCCCGTCGTGTAGATAACTACGATACGGGAGGGCTTACCATCTGGCCCCAGTGCTGCA
ATGATACCGCGAGACCCACGCTCACCGGCTCCAGATTTATCAGCAATAAACCAGCCAGCCGGAAGGGCCG
AGCGCAGAAGTGGTCCTGCAACTTTATCCGCCTCCATCCAGTCTATTAATTGTTGCCGGGAAGCTAGAGT
AAGTAGTTCGCCAGTTAATAGTTTGCGCAACGTTGTTGCCATTGCTACAGGCATCGTGGTGTCACGCTCG
TCGTTTGGTATGGCTTCATTCAGCTCCGGTTCCCAACGATCAAGGCGAGTTACATGATCCCCCATGTTGT
GCAAAAAAGCGGTTAGCTCCTTCGGTCCTCCGATCGTTGTCAGAAGTAAGTTGGCCGCAGTGTTATCACT
CATGGTTATGGCAGCACTGCATAATTCTCTTACTGTCATGCCATCCGTAAGATGCTTTTCTGTGACTGGT
GAGTACTCAACCAAGTCATTCTGAGAATAGTGTATGCGGCGACCGAGTTGCTCTTGCCCGGCGTCAATAC
GGGATAATACCGCGCCACATAGCAGAACTTTAAAAGTGCTCATCATTGGAAAACGTTCTTCGGGGCGAAA
ACTCTCAAGGATCTTACCGCTGTTGAGATCCAGTTCGATGTAACCCACTCGTGCACCCAACTGATCTTCA
GCATCTTTTACTTTCACCAGCGTTTCTGGGTGAGCAAAAACAGGAAGGCAAAATGCCGCAAAAAAGGGAA
TAAGGGCGACACGGAAATGTTGAATACTCATACTCTTCCTTTTTCAATATTATTGAAGCATTTATCAGGG
TTATTGTCTCATGAGCGGATACATATTTGAATGTATTTAGAAAAATAAACAAATAGGGGTTCCGCGCACA
TTTCCCCGAAAAGTGCCACCTGACGTC
